>Addgene plasmid #110756 | Ubiquitin (1-76; L71Y) | addgene full sequence | sequence record 212942 | Addgene NGS Result
ATGGGGGTAATGATACCGATGAAACGAGAGAGGATGCTCACGATACGGGTTACTGATGATGAACATGCCC
GGTTACTGGAACGTTGTGAGGGTAAACAACTGGCGGTATGGATGCGGCGGGACCAGAGAAAAATCACTCA
GGGTCAATGCCAGCGCTTCGTTAATACAGATGTAGGTGTTCCACAGGGTAGCCAGCAGCATCCTGCGATG
CAGATCCGGAACATAATGGTGCAGGGCGCTGACTTCCGCGTTTCCAGACTTTACGAAACACGGAAACCGA
AGACCATTCATGTTGTTGCTCAGGTCGCAGACGTTTTGCAGCAGCAGTCGCTTCACGTTCGCTCGCGTAT
CGGTGATTCATTCTGCTAACCAGTAAGGCAACCCCGCCAGCCTAGCCGGGTCCTCAACGACAGGAGCACG
ATCATGCGCACCCGTGGCCAGGACCCAACGCTGCCCGAGATCTCGATCCCGCGAAATTAATACGACTCAC
TATAGGGAGACCACAACGGTTTCCCTCTAGAAATAATTTTGTTTAACTTTAAGAAGGAGATATACATATG
CAGATCTTCGTGAAGACCCTGACTGGTAAGACCATCACTCTCGAAGTGGAGCCGAGTGACACCATTGAGA
ATGTCAAGGCAAAGATCCAAGACAAGGAAGGCATCCCTCCTGACCAGCAGAGGTTGATCTTTGCTGGGAA
ACAGCTGGAAGATGGACGCACCCTGTCTGACTACAACATCCAGAAAGAGTCCACCCTGCACCTGGTCTAT
CGTCTCAGAGGTGGGTGATAAGAATTCTGCAGATATCCATCACACTGGCGGCCGCTCGAGCAGATCCGGC
TGCTAACAAAGCCCGAAAGGAAGCTGAGTTGGCTGCTGCCACCGCTGAGCAATAACTAGCATAACCCCTT
GGGGCCTCTAAACGGGTCTTGAGGGGTTTTTTGCTGAAAGGAGGAACTATATCCGGATAATTCTTGAAGA
CGAAAGGGCCTCGTGATACGCCTATTTTTATAGGTTAATGTCATGATAATAATGGTTTCTTAGACGTCAG
GTGGCACTTTTCGGGGAAATGTGCGCGGAACCCCTATTTGTTTATTTTTCTAAATACATTCAAATATGTA
TCCGCTCATGAGACAATAACCCTGATAAATGCTTCAATAATATTGAAAAAGGAAGAGTATGAGTATTCAA
CATTTCCGTGTCGCCCTTATTCCCTTTTTTGCGGCATTTTGCCTTCCTGTTTTTGCTCACCCAGAAACGC
TGGTGAAAGTAAAAGATGCTGAAGATCAGTTGGGTGCACGAGTGGGTTACATCGAACTGGATCTCAACAG
CGGTAAGATCCTTGAGAGTTTTCGCCCCGAAGAACGTTTTCCAATGATGAGCACTTTTAAAGTTCTGCTA
TGTGGCGCGGTATTATCCCGTGTTGACGCCGGGCAAGAGCAACTCGGTCGCCGCATACACTATTCTCAGA
ATGACTTGGTTGAGTACTCACCAGTCACAGAAAAGCATCTTACGGATGGCATGACAGTAAGAGAATTATG
CAGTGCTGCCATAACCATGAGTGATAACACTGCGGCCAACTTACTTCTGACAACGATCGGAGGACCGAAG
GAGCTAACCGCTTTTTTGCACAACATGGGGGATCATGTAACTCGCCTTGATCGTTGGGAACCGGAGCTGA
ATGAAGCCATACCAAACGACGAGCGTGACACCACGATGCCTGCAGCAATGGCAACAACGTTGCGCAAACT
ATTAACTGGCGAACTACTTACTCTAGCTTCCCGGCAACAATTAATAGACTGGATGGAGGCGGATAAAGTT
GCAGGACCACTTCTGCGCTCGGCCCTTCCGGCTGGCTGGTTTATTGCTGATAAATCTGGAGCCGGTGAGC
GTGGGTCTCGCGGTATCATTGCAGCACTGGGGCCAGATGGTAAGCCCTCCCGTATCGTAGTTATCTACAC
GACGGGGAGTCAGGCAACTATGGATGAACGAAATAGACAGATCGCTGAGATAGGTGCCTCACTGATTAAG
CATTGGTAACTGTCAGACCAAGTTTACTCATATATACTTTAGATTGATTTAAAACTTCATTTTTAATTTA
AAAGGATCTAGGTGAAGATCCTTTTTGATAATCTCATGACCAAAATCCCTTAACGTGAGTTTTCGTTCCA
CTGAGCGTCAGACCCCGTAGAAAAGATCAAAGGATCTTCTTGAGATCCTTTTTTTCTGCGCGTAATCTGC
TGCTTGCAAACAAAAAAACCACCGCTACCAGCGGTGGTTTGTTTGCCGGATCAAGAGCTACCAACTCTTT
TTCCGAAGGTAACTGGCTTCAGCAGAGCGCAGATACCAAATACTGTCCTTCTAGTGTAGCCGTAGTTAGG
CCACCACTTCAAGAACTCTGTAGCACCGCCTACATACCTCGCTCTGCTAATCCTGTTACCAGTGGCTGCT
GCCAGTGGCGATAAGTCGTGTCTTACCGGGTTGGACTCAAGACGATAGTTACCGGATAAGGCGCAGCGGT
CGGGCTGAACGGGGGGTTCGTGCACACAGCCCAGCTTGGAGCGAACGACCTACACCGAACTGAGATACCT
ACAGCGTGAGCTATGAGAAAGCGCCACGCTTCCCGAAGGGAGAAAGGCGGACAGGTATCCGGTAAGCGGC
AGGGTCGGAACAGGAGAGCGCACGAGGGAGCTTCCAGGGGGAAACGCCTGGTATCTTTATAGTCCTGTCG
GGTTTCGCCACCTCTGACTTGAGCGTCGATTTTTGTGATGCTCGTCAGGGGGGCGGAGCCTATGGAAAAA
CGCCAGCAACGCGGCCTTTTTACGGTTCCTGGCCTTTTGCTGGCCTTTTGCTCACATGTTCTTTCCTGCG
TTATCCCCTGATTCTGTGGATAACCGTATTACCGCCTTTGAGTGAGCTGATACCGCTCGCCGCAGCCGAA
CGACCGAGCGCAGCGAGTCAGTGAGCGAGGAAGCGGAAGAGCGCCTGATGCGGTATTTTCTCCTTACGCA
TCTGTGCGGTATTTCACACCGCAATGGTGCACTCTCAGTACAATCTGCTCTGATGCCGCATAGTTAAGCC
AGTATACACTCCGCTATCGCTACGTGACTGGGTCATGGCTGCGCCCCGACACCCGCCAACACCCGCTGAC
GCGCCCTGACGGGCTTGTCTGCTCCCGGCATCCGCTTACAGACAAGCTGTGACCGTCTCCGGGAGCTGCA
TGTGTCAGAGGTTTTCACCGTCATCACCGAAACGCGCGAGGCAGCTGCGGTAAAGCTCATCAGCGTGGTC
GTGAAGCGATTCACAGATGTCTGCCTGTTCATCCGCGTCCAGCTCGTTGAGTTTCTCCAGAAGCGTTAAT
GTCTGGCTTCTGATAAAGCGGGCCATGTTAAGGGCGGTTTTTTCCTGTTTGGTCACTGATGCCTCCGTGT
AAGGGGGATTTCTGTTC
Features (pLannotate 1.2.2; 11 found; start..end, strand, type, name):
    478..496     +  promoter       T7 promoter: promoter for bacteriophage T7 RNA polymerase
    528..550     +  RBS            RBS: efficient ribosome binding site from bacteriophage T7 gene 10 (Olins and Rangwala, 1989)
    558..784     +  CDS            ubiquitin (fragment): human ubiquitin C; Homo sapiens UBC
    839..888     +  CDS            SET1 (fragment): solubility-enhancement tag derived from T7 phage gene 10B
    896..943     +  terminator     T7 terminator: transcription terminator for bacteriophage T7 RNA polymerase
   1074..1178    +  promoter       AmpR promoter: bla
   1179..2039    +  CDS            AmpR: β-lactamase; bla; confers resistance to ampicillin, carbenicillin, and related antibiotics
   2210..2798    +  rep_origin     ori: high-copy-number ColE1/pMB1/pBR322/pUC origin of replication
   2984..3123    -  misc_feature   bom: basis of mobility region from pBR322
   3225..3416    -  CDS            rop: Rop protein, which maintains plasmids at low copy number; rop
   3433..366     +  CDS            YPB1_ECOLX (across the origin): Protein predicted: Swiss-Prot protein existence level 4. From Escherichia coli.
