[The description below was written by a language model from this plasmid's Addgene catalogue record and pLannotate feature annotations shown in this document.]
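Description:
Ubiquitin (1-76; L71Y) is a bacterial expression plasmid built on the pET17b backbone and encoding full-length human mono-ubiquitin (residues 1-76) carrying a leucine-to-tyrosine substitution at position 71. The insert is catalogued under the UBB gene, although the record notes that the parental wild-type pET17b ubiquitin plasmid originated from UBC cDNA, which is nearly identical; consistent with this, the annotation software labels the coding region as a ubiquitin C fragment. The sequenced construct is about 3.4 kb.

Expression is driven by a bacteriophage T7 promoter followed by the efficient T7 gene 10 ribosome binding site, with the ubiquitin open reading frame immediately downstream and a T7 terminator closing the transcription unit. This arrangement requires a host supplying T7 RNA polymerase for protein production. A short fragment annotated as a T7 gene 10B-derived solubility tag lies between the ubiquitin coding region and the terminator; it is separated from the ubiquitin annotation by a gap and is probably residual vector sequence rather than a fused tag, and the record lists no tags on the protein. The plasmid is maintained through a ColE1/pBR322-type origin together with the bom region and the rop gene, which keeps copy number low as stated in the catalogue entry, and is selected with ampicillin through β-lactamase expressed from its own promoter.

The construct is intended for recombinant production of the L71Y ubiquitin mutant in E. coli. The associated publication concerns a ubiquitin conformation required for efficient phosphorylation by PINK1, though the record does not spell out the specific effect of this mutation.
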