Addgene plasmid #110756: Ubiquitin (1-76; L71Y)
Purpose: Bacterial expression of human Ubiquitin (1-76; L71Y)
Depositing lab: David Komander. Depositing organization: MRC Laboratory of Molecular Biology. Publication: An invisible ubiquitin conformation is required for efficient phosphorylation by PINK1. Gladkova C, Schubert AF, Wagstaff JL, Pruneda JN, Freund SM, Komander D. EMBO J. 2017 Dec 15;36(24):3555-3572. doi: 10.15252/embj.201797876. Epub 2017 Nov 13. PubMed 29133469.
Backbone
  Vector backbone: pET17b
  Backbone manufacturer: Merck
  Vector type: Bacterial Expression
Growth in bacteria
  Bacterial resistance: Ampicillin, 100 μg/mL
  Growth temperature: 37°C
  Growth strain: DH5alpha
  Copy number: Low Copy
Gene/Insert
  Gene/Insert name: UBB
  Species: H. sapiens (human)
  Mutation: L71Y
  Entrez Gene: UBB (a.k.a. HEL-S-50)
  Promoter: T7
  Cloning method: Unknown
  Sequencing primers: 5′ TAATACGACTCACTATAGGG; 3′ GGGTTATGCTAGTTATTGC
Resource information
  A portion of this plasmid was derived from a plasmid made by: UBB (for monoUb): pET17b-Ub-wt-plasmid (originally cDNA of the UBC gene, identical to 99%)
Terms and licenses: Academic/Nonprofit Terms; Industry Terms: Not Available to Industry
How to cite: Ubiquitin (1-76; L71Y) was a gift from David Komander (Addgene plasmid # 110756 ; http://n2t.net/addgene:110756 ; RRID:Addgene_110756)
