>Addgene plasmid #110756 | Ubiquitin (1-76; L71Y) | depositor partial sequence | sequence record 208972 | Reverse sequence
TTCGGGCTTTGTTAGCAGCCGGATCTGCTCGAGCGGCCGCCAGTGTGATGGATATCTGCAGAATTCTTAT
CACCCACCTCTGAGACGATAGACCAGGTGCAGGGTGGACTCTTTCTGGATGTTGTAGTCAGACAGGGTGC
GTCCATCTTCCAGCTGTTTCCCAGCAAAGATCAACCTCTGCTGGTCAGGAGGGATGCCTTCCTTGTCTTG
GATCTTTGCCTTGACATTCTCAATGGTGTCACTCGGCTCCACTTCGAGAGTGATGGTCTTACCAGTCAGG
GTCTTCACGAAGATCTGCATATGTATATCTCCTTCTTAAAGTTAAACAAAATTATTTCTAGAGGGAAACC
GTTGTGGTCTCCCTATAGTGAGTCGTATTAATTTCGCGGGATCGAGATCTCGGGCAGCGTTGGGTCCTGG
CCACGGGTGCGCATGATCGTGCTCCTGTCGTTGAGGACCCGGCTAGGCTGGCGGGGTTGCCTTACTGGTT
AGCAGAATGAATCACCGATACGCGAGCGAACGTGAAGCGACTGCTGCTGCAAAACGTCTGCGACCTGAGC
AACAACATGAATGGTCTTCGGTTTCCGTGTTTCGTAAAGTCTGGAAACGCGGAAGTCAGCGCCCTGCACC
ATTATGTTCCGGATCTGCATCGCAGGATGCTGCTGGCTACCCTGTGGAACACCTACATCTGTATTAACGA
AGCGCTGGCATTGACCCTGAGTGATTTTTCTCTGGTCCCGCCGCATCCATACCGCCAGTTGTTTACCCTC
